Addgene plasmid #235176: pcDNA3.1 NPY pHLeon
Purpose: Plasmid expressing NPY tag with pH sensor, pHLeon (pH-Lemon with mNeonGreen), in mammalian cells
Depositing lab: Kate White. Depositing organization: University of Southern California. Publication: Decoding Insulin Secretory Granule Maturation Using Genetically Encoded pH Sensors. Lin W, Tseng K, Fraser SE, Junge J, White KL. ACS Sens. 2024 Nov 22;9(11):6032-6039. doi: 10.1021/acssensors.4c01885. Epub 2024 Nov 6. PubMed 39504473.
Backbone
  Vector backbone: pcDNA3.1
  Vector type: Mammalian Expression
  Selectable markers: Neomycin (select with G418) ; Kanamycin
Growth in bacteria
  Bacterial resistance: Ampicillin, 100 μg/mL
  Growth temperature: 37°C
  Growth strain: DH5alpha
  Copy number: High Copy
Gene/Insert
  Gene/Insert name: NPY-pHLeon
  Species: H. sapiens (human)
  Entrez Gene: NPY (a.k.a. PYY4)
  Promoter: CMV
  Cloning method: Restriction Enzyme; 5′ cloning site BamHI (not destroyed); 3′ cloning site KpnI (not destroyed)
  Sequencing primers: 5′ CMV
Terms and licenses: Academic/Nonprofit Terms; Industry Terms: Not Available to Industry
How to cite: pcDNA3.1 NPY pHLeon was a gift from Kate White (Addgene plasmid # 235176 ; http://n2t.net/addgene:235176 ; RRID:Addgene_235176)
