[The description below was written by a language model from this plasmid's Addgene catalogue record and pLannotate feature annotations shown in this document.]
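Description:
pcDNA3.1 NPY pHLeon is a mammalian expression plasmid built on the pcDNA3.1 backbone that directs a genetically encoded ratiometric pH sensor into the regulated secretory pathway. It is propagated in E. coli through a high-copy ColE1/pUC-type origin with ampicillin selection (AmpR under its own promoter), and it also carries an f1 origin. For selecting stably transfected mammalian cells, an SV40 early promoter drives the neo (nptII) gene, which confers G418 resistance and is terminated by an SV40 polyadenylation signal.

The payload, cloned between BamHI and KpnI sites, is transcribed from the CMV immediate-early enhancer and promoter and terminated by the bGH polyadenylation signal; a T7 promoter lies just upstream of the coding region. The open reading frame begins with human neuropeptide Y (NPY), a secreted peptide precursor commonly used to route fusion partners into dense-core secretory granules. NPY is followed in series by mTurquoise2 and mNeonGreen. This pair forms pHLeon, described in the record as a variant of the pH-Lemon sensor that uses mNeonGreen. mTurquoise2 is annotated as having very low acid sensitivity, so it can serve as the stable partner against which pH-dependent changes in the green signal are read. The automated annotation also finds a short fragment matching human CDH13 immediately after mNeonGreen, though the record does not explain its role. Several other small hits (HIV-1 LTR, ble, lacI and RNA-OUT fragments) appear to be backbone remnants or incidental matches. According to the associated publication title, the construct is used to follow pH during insulin secretory granule maturation.
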