Features (pLannotate 1.2.2; 24 found; start..end, strand, type, name):
     28..80      -  misc_feature   bom (fragment): basis of mobility region from pBR322
    235..614     +  enhancer       CMV enhancer: human cytomegalovirus immediate early enhancer
    615..818     +  promoter       CMV promoter: human cytomegalovirus (CMV) immediate early promoter
    814..847     +  LTR            5' LTR (truncated) (fragment): truncated 5' long terminal repeat (LTR) from HIV-1
    863..881     +  promoter       T7 promoter: promoter for bacteriophage T7 RNA polymerase
    934..1224    +  CDS            NPY: NPY_HUMAN - Experimental evidence at protein level: Swiss-Prot protein existence level 1. NPY is implicated in the control of feeding and in secretion of gonadotrophin-release hormone. From Homo sapiens (Human).
   1255..1968    +  CDS            mTurquoise2: mTurquoise2 is a basic (constitutively fluorescent) cyan fluorescent protein published in 2012, derived from Aequorea victoria. It is reported to be a rapidly-maturing monomer with very low acid sensitivity.
   1990..2697    +  CDS            mNeonGreen: bright monomeric yellow-green fluorescent protein derived from LanYFP (Shaner et al., 2013)
   2722..2799    +  CDS            CDH13 (fragment): CAD13_HUMAN - Also known as CDHH. Experimental evidence at protein level: Swiss-Prot protein existence level 1. Cadherins are calcium-dependent cell adhesion proteins. They preferentially interact with themselves in a homophilic manner in connecting cells; cadherins may thus contribute to the sorting of heterogeneous cell types. May act as a negative regulator of neural cell growth. From Homo sapiens (Human).
   2835..3059    +  polyA_signal   bGH poly(A) signal: bovine growth hormone polyadenylation signal
   3063..3084    +  promoter       SV40 promoter (fragment): SV40 enhancer and early promoter
   3105..3533    +  rep_origin     f1 ori (sequence partly withheld): f1 bacteriophage origin of replication; arrow indicates direction of (+) strand synthesis
   3547..3876    +  promoter       SV40 promoter: SV40 enhancer and early promoter
   3943..4734    +  CDS            neo: KKA2_KLEPN - Also known as kan, nptII. Experimental evidence at protein level: Swiss-Prot protein existence level 1. Resistance to kanamycin, neomycin, paromomycin, ribostamycin, butirosin and gentamicin B. From Klebsiella pneumoniae.
   4758..4916    +  CDS            ble (fragment): BLE_KLEPN - Experimental evidence at protein level: Swiss-Prot protein existence level 1. Binding protein with a strong affinity to the bleomycin family of antibiotics. Binds to CL990; an antimitotic-antibiotic compound. From Klebsiella pneumoniae.
   4911..5032    +  polyA_signal   SV40 poly(A) signal: SV40 polyadenylation signal
   5105..5121    -  protein_bind   lac operator: The lac repressor binds to the lac operator to inhibit transcription in E. coli. This inhibition can be relieved by adding lactose or isopropyl-β-D-thiogalactopyranoside (IPTG). lac repressor encoded by lacI
   5129..5159    -  promoter       lac promoter: promoter for the E. coli lac operon
   5174..5195    -  protein_bind   CAP binding site: CAP binding activates transcription in the presence of cAMP. E. coli catabolite activator protein
   5208..5300    -  CDS            lacI (fragment): lac repressor; lacI; The lac repressor binds to the lac operator to inhibit transcription in E. coli. This inhibition can be relieved by adding lactose or isopropyl-β-D-thiogalactopyranoside (IPTG).
   5483..6071    -  rep_origin     ori: high-copy-number ColE1/pMB1/pBR322/pUC origin of replication
   6302..6371    -  ncRNA          RNA-OUT: Accession: RF00240 - RNA-OUT
   7587..8440    -  CDS            AmpR (fragment): β-lactamase; bla; confers resistance to ampicillin, carbenicillin, and related antibiotics
   8441..8545    -  promoter       AmpR promoter: bla
>Addgene plasmid #235176 | pcDNA3.1 NPY pHLeon | addgene full sequence | sequence record 470434 | Addgene NGS Result
GACGGATCGGGAGATCTCCCGATCCCCTATGGTGCACTCTCAGTACAATCTGCTCTGATGCCGCATAGTT
AAGCCAGTATCTGCTCCCTGCTTGTGTGTTGGAGGTCGCTGAGTAGTGCGCGAGCAAAATTTAAGCTACA
ACAAGGCAAGGCTTGACCGACAATTGCATGAAGAATCTGCTTAGGGTTAGGCGTTTTGCGCTGCTTCGCG
ATGTACGGGCCAGATATACGCGTTGACATTGATTATTGACTAGTTATTAATAGTAATCAATTACGGGGTC
ATTAGTTCATAGCCCATATATGGAGTTCCGCGTTACATAACTTACGGTAAATGGCCCGCCTGGCTGACCG
CCCAACGACCCCCGCCCATTGACGTCAATAATGACGTATGTTCCCATAGTAACGCCAATAGGGACTTTCC
ATTGACGTCAATGGGTGGAGTATTTACGGTAAACTGCCCACTTGGCAGTACATCAAGTGTATCATATGCC
AAGTACGCCCCCTATTGACGTCAATGACGGTAAATGGCCCGCCTGGCATTATGCCCAGTACATGACCTTA
TGGGACTTTCCTACTTGGCAGTACATCTACGTATTAGTCATCGCTATTACCATGGTGATGCGGTTTTGGC
AGTACATCAATGGGCGTGGATAGCGGTTTGACTCACGGGGATTTCCAAGTCTCCACCCCATTGACGTCAA
TGGGAGTTTGTTTTGGCACCAAAATCAACGGGACTTTCCAAAATGTCGTAACAACTCCGCCCCATTGACG
CAAATGGGCGGTAGGCGTGTACGGTGGGAGGTCTATATAAGCAGAGCTCTCTGGCTAACTAGAGAACCCA
CTGCTTACTGGCTTATCGAAATTAATACGACTCACTATAGGGAGACCCAAGCTGGCTAGCGTTTAAACGG
GCCCTCTAGACTCGAGCGGCCGCATGCTAGGTAACAAGCGACTGGGGCTGTCCGGACTGACCCTCGCCCT
GTCCCTGCTCGTGTGCCTGGGTGCGCTGGCCGAGGCGTACCCCTCCAAGCCGGACAACCCGGGCGAGGAC
GCACCAGCGGAGGACATGGCCAGATACTACTCGGCGCTGCGACACTACATCAACCTCATCACCAGGCAGA
GATATGGAAAACGATCCAGCCCAGAGACACTGATTTCAGACCTCTTGATGAGAGAAAGCACAGAAAATGT
TCCCAGAACTCGGCTTGAAGACCCTGCAATGTGGACGGTGCCCCGGGCCCGGGATCCCCCAGTAGTTTCA
AAAGGAGAAGAGTTGTTCACCGGCGTGGTTCCGATTCTGGTCGAGTTGGACGGCGACGTGAACGGCCACA
AGTTCAGCGTTTCCGGTGAGGGTGAGGGTGACGCGACGTACGGCAAACTGACCCTGAAGTTTATCTGCAC
CACCGGTAAGTTACCGGTCCCGTGGCCTACACTGGTAACGACTTTGTCTTGGGGTGTTCAATGCTTCGCC
CGTTATCCGGACCACATGAAGCAACATGATTTCTTCAAGAGCGCAATGCCGGAAGGCTACGTTCAAGAGC
GCACCATCTTTTTCAAAGACGACGGCAACTACAAGACCCGTGCTGAAGTGAAATTCGAGGGCGACACCCT
CGTCAACCGCATTGAACTGAAGGGCATTGATTTTAAGGAGGATGGAAACATTCTGGGTCATAAACTGGAA
TATAATTATTTTAGCGATAACGTGTATATCACCGCTGATAAACAGAAAAACGGCATCAAAGCAAATTTTA
AGATCCGTCATAATATTGAGGACGGTGGGGTGCAACTGGCGGATCATTACCAGCAGAACACCCCGATTGG
TGACGGCCCTGTGCTGCTGCCGGATAACCACTACCTGTCCACCCAGAGCAAACTGTCGAAAGATCCGAAT
GAGAAAAGAGATCACATGGTTCTTTTGGAATTTGTTACAGCCGCGGGCATTACCCTGGGCATGGATGAAC
TGTACAAAGGCGGTGGTGGTTCGGAATTCGTGAGCAAGGGCGAGGAGGATAACATGGCCTCTCTCCCAGC
GACACATGAGTTACACATCTTTGGCTCCATCAACGGTGTGGACTTTGACATGGTGGGTCAGGGCACCGGC
AATCCAAATGATGGTTATGAGGAGTTAAACCTGAAGTCCACCAAGGGTGACCTCCAGTTCTCCCCCTGGA
TTCTGGTCCCTCATATCGGGTATGGCTTCCATCAGTACCTGCCCTACCCTGACGGGATGTCGCCTTTCCA
GGCCGCCATGGTAGATGGCTCCGGCTACCAAGTCCATCGCACAATGCAGTTTGAAGATGGTGCCTCCCTT
ACTGTTAACTACCGCTACACCTACGAGGGAAGCCACATCAAAGGAGAGGCCCAGGTGAAGGGGACTGGTT
TCCCTGCTGACGGTCCTGTGATGACCAACTCGCTGACCGCTGCGGACTGGTGCAGGTCGAAGAAGACTTA
CCCCAACGACAAAACCATCATCAGTACCTTTAAGTGGAGTTACACCACTGGAAATGGCAAGCGCTACCGG
AGCACTGCGCGGACCACCTACACCTTTGCCAAGCCAATGGCGGCTAACTATCTGAAGAACCAGCCGATGT
ACGTGTTCCGTAAGACGGAGCTCAAGCACTCCAAGACCGAGCTCAACTTCAAGGAGTGGCAAAAGGCCTT
TACCGATGTGATGGGCATGGACGAGCTGTACAAGTAAGGTACCTAAGAGTCTTAGGGTACCGACTGCAAC
GCGGCAGGGGCCCTGCGCTTCAGCCTGCCCTCAGTCCTGCTCCTCAGCCTCTTCAGCTTAGCTTGTCTGT
AAAAGCTTAAGTTTAAACCGCTGATCAGCCTCGACTGTGCCTTCTAGTTGCCAGCCATCTGTTGTTTGCC
CCTCCCCCGTGCCTTCCTTGACCCTGGAAGGTGCCACTCCCACTGTCCTTTCCTAATAAAATGAGGAAAT
TGCATCGCATTGTCTGAGTAGGTGTCATTCTATTCTGGGGGGTGGGGTGGGGCAGGACAGCAAGGGGGAG
GATTGGGAAGACAATAGCAGGCATGCTGGGGATGCGGTGGGCTCTATGGCTTCTGAGGCGGAAAGAACCA
GCTGGGGCTCTAGGGGGTATCCCC
[124 nt withheld, positions 3105-3228]
C
[91 nt withheld, positions 3230-3320]
A
[49 nt withheld, positions 3322-3370]
CCTTTGACGTTGGAGTCCACGTTCTTT
[37 nt withheld, positions 3398-3434]
ACCCTATCTCGGTCTATTCTTTTGATTTATAAGGGATTTTGCCGATTTCGGCCTATTGGTTAAAAAATGA
GCTGATTTAACAAAAATTTAACGCGAATTAATTCTGTGGAATGTGTGTCAGTTAGGGTGTGGAAAGTCCC
CAGGCTCCCCAGCAGGCAGAAGTATGCAAAGCATGCATCTCAATTAGTCAGCAACCAGGTGTGGAAAGTC
CCCAGGCTCCCCAGCAGGCAGAAGTATGCAAAGCATGCATCTCAATTAGTCAGCAACCATAGTCCCGCCC
CTAACTCCGCCCATCCCGCCCCTAACTCCGCCCAGTTCCGCCCATTCTCCGCCCCATGGCTGACTAATTT
TTTTTATTTATGCAGAGGCCGAGGCCGCCTCTGCCTCTGAGCTATTCCAGAAGTAGTGAGGAGGCTTTTT
TGGAGGCCTAGGCTTTTGCAAAAAGCTCCCGGGAGCTTGTATATCCATTTTCGGATCTGATCAAGAGACA
GGATGAGGATCGTTTCGCATGATTGAACAAGATGGATTGCACGCAGGTTCTCCGGCCGCTTGGGTGGAGA
GGCTATTCGGCTATGACTGGGCACAACAGACAATCGGCTGCTCTGATGCCGCCGTGTTCCGGCTGTCAGC
GCAGGGGCGCCCGGTTCTTTTTGTCAAGACCGACCTGTCCGGTGCCCTGAATGAACTGCAGGACGAGGCA
GCGCGGCTATCGTGGCTGGCCACGACGGGCGTTCCTTGCGCAGCTGTGCTCGACGTTGTCACTGAAGCGG
GAAGGGACTGGCTGCTATTGGGCGAAGTGCCGGGGCAGGATCTCCTGTCATCTCACCTTGCTCCTGCCGA
GAAAGTATCCATCATGGCTGATGCAATGCGGCGGCTGCATACGCTTGATCCGGCTACCTGCCCATTCGAC
CACCAAGCGAAACATCGCATCGAGCGAGCACGTACTCGGATGGAAGCCGGTCTTGTCGATCAGGATGATC
TGGACGAAGAGCATCAGGGGCTCGCGCCAGCCGAACTGTTCGCCAGGCTCAAGGCGCGCATGCCCGACGG
CGAGGATCTCGTCGTGACCCATGGCGATGCCTGCTTGCCGAATATCATGGTGGAAAATGGCCGCTTTTCT
GGATTCATCGACTGTGGCCGGCTGGGTGTGGCGGACCGCTATCAGGACATAGCGTTGGCTACCCGTGATA
TTGCTGAAGAGCTTGGCGGCGAATGGGCTGACCGCTTCCTCGTGCTTTACGGTATCGCCGCTCCCGATTC
GCAGCGCATCGCCTTCTATCGCCTTCTTGACGAGTTCTTCTGAGCGGGACTCTGGGGTTCGAAATGACCG
ACCAAGCGACGCCCAACCTGCCATCACGAGATTTCGATTCCACCGCCGCCTTCTATGAAAGGTTGGGCTT
CGGAATCGTTTTCCGGGACGCCGGCTGGATGATCCTCCAGCGCGGGGATCTCATGCTGGAGTTCTTCGCC
CACCCCAACTTGTTTATTGCAGCTTATAATGGTTACAAATAAAGCAATAGCATCACAAATTTCACAAATA
AAGCATTTTTTTCACTGCATTCTAGTTGTGGTTTGTCCAAACTCATCAATGTATCTTATCATGTCTGTAT
ACCGTCGACCTCTAGCTAGAGCTTGGCGTAATCATGGTCATAGCTGTTTCCTGTGTGAAATTGTTATCCG
CTCACAATTCCACACAACATACGAGCCGGAAGCATAAAGTGTAAAGCCTGGGGTGCCTAATGAGTGAGCT
AACTCACATTAATTGCGTTGCGCTCACTGCCCGCTTTCCAGTCGGGAAACCTGTCGTGCCAGCTGCATTA
ATGAATCGGCCAACGCGCGGGGAGAGGCGGTTTGCGTATTGGGCGCTCTTCCGCTTCCTCGCTCACTGAC
TCGCTGCGCTCGGTCGTTCGGCTGCGGCGAGCGGTATCAGCTCACTCAAAGGCGGTAATACGGTTATCCA
CAGAATCAGGGGATAACGCAGGAAAGAACATGTGAGCAAAAGGCCAGCAAAAGGCCAGGAACCGTAAAAA
GGCCGCGTTGCTGGCGTTTTTCCATAGGCTCCGCCCCCCTGACGAGCATCACAAAAATCGACGCTCAAGT
CAGAGGTGGCGAAACCCGACAGGACTATAAAGATACCAGGCGTTTCCCCCTGGAAGCTCCCTCGTGCGCT
CTCCTGTTCCGACCCTGCCGCTTACCGGATACCTGTCCGCCTTTCTCCCTTCGGGAAGCGTGGCGCTTTC
TCATAGCTCACGCTGTAGGTATCTCAGTTCGGTGTAGGTCGTTCGCTCCAAGCTGGGCTGTGTGCACGAA
CCCCCCGTTCAGCCCGACCGCTGCGCCTTATCCGGTAACTATCGTCTTGAGTCCAACCCGGTAAGACACG
ACTTATCGCCACTGGCAGCAGCCACTGGTAACAGGATTAGCAGAGCGAGGTATGTAGGCGGTGCTACAGA
GTTCTTGAAGTGGTGGCCTAACTACGGCTACACTAGAAGAACAGTATTTGGTATCTGCGCTCTGCTGAAG
CCAGTTACCTTCGGAAAAAGAGTTGGTAGCTCTTGATCCGGCAAACAAACCACCGCTGGTAGCGGTGGTT
TTTTTGTTTGCAAGCAGCAGATTACGCGCAGAAAAAAAGGATCTCAAGAAGATCCTTTGATCTTTTCTAC
GGGGTCTGACGCTCAGTGGAACGAAAACTCACGTTAAGGGATTTTGGTCATGAGATTATCAAAAAGGATC
TTCACCTAGATCCTTTTAAATTAAAAATGAAGTTTTAAATCAATCTAAAGTATATATGAGTAAACTTGGT
CTGACAGTTACCAATGCTTAATCCTGATGAATCCCCTAATGATTTTGGTAAAAATCATTAAGTTAAGGTG
GATACACATCTTGTCATATGATCAAATGGTTTCGCGAAAAATCAATAATCAGACAACAAGATGTGCGAAC
TCGATATTTTACACGACTCTCTTTACCAATTCTGCCCCGAATTACACTTAAAACGACTCAACAGCTTAAC
GTTGGCTTGCCACGCATTACTTGACTGTAAAACTCTCACTCTTACCGAACTTGGCCGTAACCTGCCAACC
AAAGCGAGAACAAAACATAACATCAAACGAATCGACCGATTGTTAGGTAATCGTCACCTCCACAAAGAGC
GACTCGCTGTATACCGTTGGCATGCTAGCTTTATCTGTTCGGGCAATACGATGCCCATTGTACTTGTTGA
CTGGTCTGATATTCGTGAGCAAAAACGACTTATGGTATTGCGAGCTTCAGTCGCACTACACGGTCGTTCT
GTTACTCTTTATGAGAAAGCGTTCCCGCTTTCAGAGCAATGTTCAAAGAAAGCTCATGACCAATTTCTAG
CCGACCTTGCGAGCATTCTACCGAGTAACACCACACCGCTCATTGTCAGTGATGCTGGCTTTAAAGTGCC
ATGGTATAAATCCGTTGAGAAGCTGGGTTGGTACTGGTTAAGTCGAGTAAGAGGAAAAGTACAATATGCA
GACCTAGGAGCGGAAAACTGGAAACCTATCAGCAACTTACATGATATGTCATCTAGTCACTCAAAGACTT
TAGGCTATAAGAGGCTGACTAAAAGCAATCCAATCTCATGCCAAATTCTATTGTATAAATCTCGCTCTAA
AGGCCGAAAAAATCAGCGCTCGACACGGACTCATTGTCACCACCCGTCACCTAAAATCTACTCAGCGTCG
GCAAAGGAGCCATGGGTTCTAGCAACTAACTTACCTGTTGAAATTCGAACACCCAAACAACTTGTTAATA
TCTATTCGAAGCGAATGCAGATTGAAGAAACCTTCCGAGACTTGAAAAGTCCTGCCTACGGACTAGGCCT
ACGCCATAGCCGAACGAGCAGCTCAGAGCGTTTTGATATCATGCTGCTAATCGCCCTGATGCTTCAACTA
ACATGTTGGCTTGCGGGCGTTCATGCTCAGAAACAAGGTTGGGACAAGCACTTCCAGGCTAACACAGTCA
GAAATCGAAACGTACTCTCAACAGTTCGCTTAGGCATGGAAGTTTTGCGGCATTCTGGCTACACAATAAC
AAGGGAAGACTTACTCGTGGCTGCAACCCTACTAGCTCAAAATTTATTCACACATGGTTACGCTTTGGGG
AAATTATGAGGGGATCTCTCAGTGCTTAATCAGTGAGGCACCTATCTCAGCGATCTGTCTATTTCGTTCA
TCCATAGTTGCCTGACTCCCCGTCGTGTAGATAACTACGATACGGGAGGGCTTACCATCTGGCCCCAGTG
CTGCAATGATACCGCGAGACCCACGCTCACCGGCTCCAGATTTATCAGCAATAAACCAGCCAGCCGGAAG
GGCCGAGCGCAGAAGTGGTCCTGCAACTTTATCCGCCTCCATCCAGTCTATTAATTGTTGCCGGGAAGCT
AGAGTAAGTAGTTCGCCAGTTAATAGTTTGCGCAACGTTGTTGCCATTGCTACAGGCATCGTGGTGTCAC
GCTCGTCGTTTGGTATGGCTTCATTCAGCTCCGGTTCCCAACGATCAAGGCGAGTTACATGATCCCCCAT
GTTGTGCAAAAAAGCGGTTAGCTCCTTCGGTCCTCCGATCGTTGTCAGAAGTAAGTTGGCCGCAGTGTTA
TCACTCATGGTTATGGCAGCACTGCATAATTCTCTTACTGTCATGCCATCCGTAAGATGCTTTTCTGTGA
CTGGTGAGTACTCAACCAAGTCATTCTGAGAATAGTGTATGCGGCGACCGAGTTGCTCTTGCCCGGCGTC
AATACGGGATAATACCGCGCCACATAGCAGAACTTTAAAAGTGCTCATCATTGGAAAACGTTCTTCGGGG
CGAAAACTCTCAAGGATCTTACCGCTGTTGAGATCCAGTTCGATGTAACCCACTCGTGCACCCAACTGAT
CTTCAGCATCTTTTACTTTCACCAGCGTTTCTGGGTGAGCAAAAACAGGAAGGCAAAATGCCGCAAAAAA
GGGAATAAGGGCGACACGGAAATGTTGAATACTCATACTCTTCCTTTTTCAATATTATTGAAGCATTTAT
CAGGGTTATTGTCTCATGAGCGGATACATATTTGAATGTATTTAGAAAAATAAACAAATAGGGGTTCCGC
GCACATTTCCCCGAAAAGTGCCACCTGACGTC
